>Addgene plasmid #209920 | pPBbleo-miRFP703-eDHFR(69K6)-cRaf | addgene full sequence | sequence record 419676 | Addgene NGS Result
CTAAATTGTAAGCGTTAATATTTTGTTAAAATTCGCGTTAAATTTTTGTTAAATCAGCTCATTTTTTAAC
CAATAGGCCGAAATCGGCAAAATCCCTTATAAATCAAAAGAATAGACCGAGATAGGGT
[37 nt withheld, positions 129-165]
AAAGAACGTGGACTCCAACGTCAAAGG
[49 nt withheld, positions 193-241]
T
[91 nt withheld, positions 243-333]
G
[124 nt withheld, positions 335-458]
CCCATTCGCCATTCAGGCTGCGCAACTGTTGGGAAGGGCGATCGGTGCGGGCCTCTTCGCTATTACGCCA
GCTGGCGAAAGGGGGATGTGCTGCAAGGCGATTAAGTTGGGTAACGCCAGGGTTTTCCCAGTCACGACGT
TGTAAAACGACGGCCAGTGAGCGCGCGTAATACGACTCACTATAGGGCGAATTGGGGCGCGCCATTCTAG
ATTAACCCTAGAAAGATAGTCTGCGTAAAATTGACGCATGCATTCTTGAAATATTGCTCTCTCTTTCTAA
ATAGCGCGAATCCGTCGCTGTGCATTTAGGACATCTCAGTCGCCGCTTGGAGCTCCCGTGAGGCGTGCTT
GTCAATGCGGTAAGTGTCACTGATTTTGAACTATAACGACCGCGTGAGTCAAAATGACGCATGATTATCT
TTTACGTGACTTTTAAGATTTAACTCATACGATAATTATATTGTTATTTCATGTTCTACTTACGTGATAA
CTTATTATATATATATTTTCTTGTTATAGATATCAACTAGAATGCTAGCATGGGCCCATCTCGACATTGA
TTATTGACTAGTTATTAATAGTAATCAATTACGGGGTCATTAGTTCATAGCCCATATATGGAGTTCCGCG
TTACATAACTTACGGTAAATGGCCCGCCTGGCTGACCGCCCAACGACCCCCGCCCATTGACGTCAATAAT
GACGTATGTTCCCATAGTAACGCCAATAGGGACTTTCCATTGACGTCAATGGGTGGAGTATTTACGGTAA
ACTGCCCACTTGGCAGTACATCAAGTGTATCATATGCCAAGTACGCCCCCTATTGACGTCAATGACGGTA
AATGGCCCGCCTGGCATTATGCCCAGTACATGACCTTATGGGACTTTCCTACTTGGCAGTACATCTACGT
ATTAGTCATCGCTATTACCATGGTCGAGGTGAGCCCCACGTTCTGCTTCACTCTCCCCATCTCCCCCCCC
TCCCCACCCCCAATTTTGTATTTATTTATTTTTTAATTATTTTGTGCAGCGATGGGGGCGGGGGGGGGGG
GGGGCGCGCGCCAGGCGGGGGGGGGGGGGGGGGGGGGGGGGGGGGGGCCGCGGGCGGGGGGGGGGGGGGG
GGGGCGAGGGGGGGGGCGGGGCGAGGCGGAGAGGTGCGGCGGCAGCCAATCAGAGCGGCGCGCTCCGAAA
GTTTCCTTTTATGGCGAGGCGGCGGCGGCGGCGGCCCTATAAAAAGCGAAGCGCGCGGCGGGCGGGAGTC
GCTGCGCGCTGCCTTCGCCCCGTGCCCCGCTCCGCCGCCGCCTCGCGCCGCCCGCCCCGGCTCTGACTGA
CCGCGTTACTCCCACAGGTGAGCGGGCGGGACGGCCCTTCTCCTCCGGGCTGTAATTAGCGCTTGGTTTA
ATGACGGCTTGTTTCTTTTCTGTGGCTGCGTGAAAGCCTTGAGGGGCTCCGGGAGGGCCCTTTGTGCGGG
GGGAGCGGCTCGGGGGGTGCGTGCGTGTGTGTGTGCGTGGGGAGCGCCGCGTGCGGCTCCGCGCTGCCCG
GCGGCTGTGAGCGCTGCGGGCGCGGCGCGGGGCTTTGTGCGCTCCGCAGTGTGCGCGAGGGGAGCGCGGC
CGGGGGCGGTGCCCCGCGGTGCGGGGGGGGCTGCGAGGGGAACAAAGGCTGCGTGCGGGGTGTGTGCGTG
GGGGGGTGAGCAGGGGGTGTGGGCGCGTCGGTCGGGCTGCAACCCCCCCTGCACCCCCCTCCCCGAGTTG
CTGAGCACGGCCCGGCTTCGGGTGCGGGGCTCCGTACGGGGCGTGGCGCGGGGCTCGCCGTGCCGGGCGG
GGGGTGGCGGCAGGTGGGGGTGCCGGGCGGGGCGGGGCCGCCTCGGGCCGGGGAGGGCTCGGGGGAGGGG
CGCGGCGGCCCCCGGAGCGCCGGCGGCTGTCGAGGCGCGGCGAGCCGCAGCCATTGCCTTTTATGGTAAT
CGTGCGAGAGGGCGCAGGGACTTCCTTTGTCCCAAATCTGTGCGGAGCCGAAATCTGGGAGGCGCCGCCG
CACCCCCTCTAGCGGGCGCGGGGCGAAGCGGTGCGGCGCCGGCAGGAAGGAAATGGGCGGGGAGGGCCTT
CGTGCGTCGCCGCGCCGCCGTCCCCTTCTCCCTCTCCAGCCTCGGGGCTGTCCGCGGGGGGACGGCTGCC
TTCGGGGGGGACGGGGCAGGGCGGGGTTCGGCTTCTGGCGTGTGACCGGCGGCTCTAGAGCCTCTGCTAA
CCATGTTCATGCCTTCTTCTTTTTCCTACAGCTCCTGGGCAACGTGCTGGTTATTGTGCTGTCTCATCAT
TTTGGCAAAGAATTGGGATCCGAATTCCTCGAGGGCGGCCGCTCTAGAGTCGACGGGCCGCGGTAACAAT
TGTTAACACCGGTCGCCACCATGGTAGCAGGTCATGCCTCTGGCAGCCCCGCATTCGGGACCGCCTCTCA
TTCGAATTGCGAACATGAAGAGATCCACCTCGCCGGCTCGATCCAGCCGCATGGCGCGCTTCTGGTCGTC
AGCGAACATGATCATCGCGTCATCCAGGCCAGCGCCAACGCCGCGGAATTTCTGAATCTCGGAAGCGTAC
TCGGCGTTCCGCTCGCCGAGATCGACGGCGATCTGTTGATCAAGATCCTGCCGCATCTCGATCCCACCGC
CGAAGGCATGCCGGTCGCGGTGCGCTGCCGGATCGGCAATCCCTCTACGGAGTACTGCGGTCTGATGCAT
CGGCCTCCGGAAGGCGGGCTGATCATCGAACTCGAACGTGCCGGCCCGTCGATCGATCTGTCAGGCACGC
TGGCGCCGGCGCTGGAGCGGATCCGCACGGCGGGTTCACTGCGCGCGCTGTGCGATGACACCGTGCTGCT
GTTTCAGCAGTGCACCGGCTACGACCGGGTGATGGTGTATCGTTTCGATGAGCAAGGCCACGGCCTGGTA
TTCTCCGAGTGCCATGTGCCTGGGCTCGAATCCTATTTCGGCAACCGCTATCCGTCGTCGCTGGTCCCGC
AGATGGCGCGGCAGCTGTACGTGCGGCAGCGCGTCCGCGTGCTGGTCGACGTCACCTATCAGCCGGTGCC
GCTGGAGCCGCGGCTGTCGCCGCTGACCGGGCGCGATCTCGACATGTCGGGCTGCTTCCTGCGCTCGATG
TCGCCGATCCATCTGCAGTTCCTGAAGGACATGGGCGTGCGCGCCACCCTGGCGGTGTCGCTGGTGGTCG
GCGGCAAGCTGTGGGGCCTGGTTGTCTGTCACCATTATCTGCCGCGCTTCATCCGTTTCGAGCTGCGGGC
GATCTGCAAACGGCTCGCCGAAAGGATCGCGACGCGGATCACCGCGCTTGAGAGCCTGTACAAGTCTGGG
TCCGCAGCCAGTAGCGCCGGAAGTATGATCAGTCTGATTGCGGCGTTAGCGGTAGATCGCGTTATCGGCA
TGGAAAACGCCATGCCGTGGAACCTGCCTGCCGATCTCGCCTGGTTTAAACGCAACACCTTAAATAAACC
CGTGATTATGGGCCGCCATACCTGGGAATCAATCGGTCGTCCGTTGCCAGGACGCAAAAATATTATCCTC
AGCAGTCAACCGGGTACGGACAAAAAAAAGAAAAAGAAAGATCGCGTAACGTGGGTGAAGTCGGTGGATG
AAGCCATCGCGGCGTGTGGTGACGTACCAGAAATCATGGTGATTGGCGGCGGTCGCGTTTATGAACAGTT
CTTGCCAAAAGCGCAAAAACTGTATCTGACGCATATCGACGCAGAAGTGGAAGGCGACACCCATTTCCCG
GATTACGAGCCGGATGACTGGGAATCGGTATTCAGCGAATTCCACGATGCTGATGCGCAGAACTCTCACA
GCTATTGCTTTGAGATTCTGGAGCGGCGGAGTGCTGGTGGTAGTGCTGGTGGTAGTGCTGGTGGTAGTGC
TGGTGGTAGTGCTGGTGGTCCTCGAAGCCTCGAGATGGAGCACATACAGGGAGCTTGGAAGACGATCAGC
AATGGTTTTGGATTCAAAGATGCCGTGTTTGATGGCTCCAGCTGCATCTCTCCTACAATAGTTCAGCAGT
TTGGCTATCAGCGCCGGGCATCAGATGATGGCAAACTCACAGATCCTTCTAAGACAAGCAACACTATCCG
TGTTTTCTTGCCGAACAAGCAAAGAACAGTGGTCAATGTGCGAAATGGAATGAGCTTGCATGACTGCCTT
ATGAAAGCACTCAAGGTGAGGGGCCTGCAACCAGAGTGCTGTGCAGTGTTCAGACTTCTCCACGAACACA
AAGGTAAAAAAGCACGCTTAGATTGGAATACTGATGCTGCGTCTTTGATTGGAGAAGAACTTCAAGTAGA
TTTCCTGGATCATGTTCCCCTCACAACACACAACTTTGCTCGGAAGACGTTCCTGAAGCTTGCCTTCTGT
GACATCTGTCAGAAATTCCTGCTCAATGGATTTCGATGTCAGACTTGTGGCTACAAATTTCATGAGCACT
GTAGCACCAAAGTACCTACTATGTGTGTGGACTGGAGTAACATCAGACAACTCTTATTGTTTCCAAATTC
CACTATTGGTGATAGTGGAGTCCCAGCACTACCTTCTTTGACTATGCGTCGTATGCGAGAGTCTGTTTCC
AGGATGCCTGTTAGTTCTCAGCACAGATATTCTACACCTCACGCCTTCACCTTTAACACCTCCAGTCCCT
CATCTGAAGGTTCCCTCTCCCAGAGGCAGAGGTCGACATCCACACCTAATGTCCACATGGTCAGCACCAC
CCTGCCTGTGGACAGCAGGATGATTGAGGATGCAATTCGAAGTCACAGCGAATCAGCCTCACCTTCAGCC
CTGTCCAGTAGCCCCAACAATCTGAGCCCAACAGGCTGGTCACAGCCGAAAACCCCCGTGCCAGCACAAA
GAGAGCGGGCACCAGTATCTGGGACCCAGGAGAAAAACAAAATTAGGCCTCGTGGACAGAGAGATTCAAG
CTATTATTGGGAAATAGAAGCCAGTGAAGTGATGCTGTCCACTCGGATTGGGTCAGGCTCTTTTGGAACT
GTTTATAAGGGTAAATGGCACGGAGATGTTGCAGTAAAGATCCTAAAGGTTGTCGACCCAACCCCAGAGC
AATTCCAGGCCTTCAGGAATGAGGTGGCTGTTCTGCGCAAAACACGGCATGTGAACATTCTGCTTTTCAT
GGGGTACATGACAAAGGACAACCTGGCAATTGTGACCCAGTGGTGCGAGGGCAGCAGCCTCTACAAACAC
CTGCATGTCCAGGAGACCAAGTTTCAGATGTTCCAGCTAATTGACATTGCCCGGCAGACGGCTCAGGGAA
TGGACTATTTGCATGCAAAGAACATCATCCATAGAGACATGAAATCCAACAATATATTTCTCCATGAAGG
CTTAACAGTGAAAATTGGAGATTTTGGTTTGGCAACAGTAAAGTCACGCTGGAGTGGTTCTCAGCAGGTT
GAACAACCTACTGGCTCTGTCCTCTGGATGGCCCCAGAGGTGATCCGAATGCAGGATAACAACCCATTCA
GTTTCCAGTCGGATGTCTACTCCTATGGCATCGTATTGTATGAACTGATGACGGGGGAGCTTCCTTATTC
TCACATCAACAACCGAGATCAGATCATCTTCATGGTGGGCCGAGGATATGCCTCCCCAGATCTTAGTAAG
CTATATAAGAACTGCCCCAAAGCAATGAAGAGGCTGGTAGCTGACTGTGTGAAGAAAGTAAAGGAAGAGA
GGCCTCTTTTTCCCCAGATCCTGTCTTCCATTGAGCTGCTCCAACACTCTCTACCGAAGATCAACCGGAG
CGCTTCCGAGCCATCCTTGCATCGGGCAGCCCACACTGAGGATATCAATGCTTGCACGCTGACCACGTCC
CCGAGGCTGCCTGTCTTCTGCGGCCGCTAGTCGACGGTACCGCGGGCCCGGGATAAGTCAACTAACTTAA
GCTAGCAACGGTTTCCCTCTAGCGGGATCAATTCCGCCCCCCCCCCCTAACGTTACTGGCCGAAGCCGCT
TGGAATAAGGCCGGTGTGCGTTTGTCTATATGTTATTTTCCACCATATTGCCGTCTTTTGGCAATGTGAG
GGCCCGGAAACCTGGCCCTGTCTTCTTGACGAGCATTCCTAGGGGTCTTTCCCCTCTCGCCAAAGGAATG
CAAGGTCTGTTGAATGTCGTGAAGGAAGCAGTTCCTCTGGAAGCTTCTTGAAGACAAACAACGTCTGTAG
CGACCCTTTGCAGGCAGCGGAACCCCCCACCTGGCGACAGGTGCCTCTGCGGCCAAAAGCCACGTGTATA
AGATACACCTGCAAAGGCGGCACAACCCCAGTGCCACGTTGTGAGTTGGATAGTTGTGGAAAGAGTCAAA
TGGCTCTCCTCAAGCGTATTCAACAAGGGGCTGAAGGATGCCCAGAAGGTACCCCATTGTATGGGATCTG
ATCTGGGGCCTCGGTGCACATGCTTTACATGTGTTTAGTCGAGGTTAAAAAAACGTCTAGGCCCCCCGAA
CCACGGGGACGTGGTTTTCCTTTGAAAAACACGATAATACCATGGCCAAGTTGACCAGTGCCGTTCCGGT
GCTCACCGCGCGCGACGTCGCCGGAGCGGTCGAGTTCTGGACCGACCGGCTCGGGTTCTCCCGGGACTTC
GTGGAGGACGACTTCGCCGGTGTGGTCCGGGACGACGTGACCCTGTTCATCAGCGCGGTCCAGGACCAGG
TGGTGCCGGACAACACCCTGGCCTGGGTGTGGGTGCGCGGCCTGGACGAGCTGTACGCCGAGTGGTCGGA
GGTCGTGTCCACGAACTTCCGGGACGCCTCCGGGCCGGCCATGACCGAGATCGGCGAGCAGCCGTGGGGG
CGGGAGTTCGCCCTGCGCGACCCGGCCGGCAACTGCGTGCACTTCGTGGCCGAGGAGCAGGACTGAAAGT
CGAGATGCATCGATGATCTAGAGCTCGCTGATCAGCCTCGACTGTGCCTTCTAGTTGCCAGCCATCTGTT
GTTTGCCCCTCCCCCGTGCCTTCCTTGACCCTGGAAGGTGCCACTCCCACTGTCCTTTCCTAATAAAATG
AGGAAATTGCATCGCATTGTCTGAGTAGGTGTCATTCTATTCTGGGGGGTGGGGTGGGGCAGGACAGCAA
GGGGGAGGATTGGGAAGACAATAGCAGGCATGCTGGGGATGCGGTGGGCTCTATGGCTTCTGAGGCGGAA
AGAACCTGCAGCCCAAGCTTGGCGTAATCATGGTCATAGCTGTTTCCTGTGTGAAATTGTTATCCGCTCA
CAATTCCACACAACATACGAGCCGGAAGCATAAAGTGTAAAGCCTGGGGTGCCTAATGAGTGAGCTAACT
CACATTAATTGCGTTGCGCTCACTGCCCGCTTTCCAGTCGGGAAACCTGTCGTGCCAGCGGATCTTAAAA
GTTTTGTTACTTTATAGAAGAAATTTTGAGTTTTTGTTTTTTTTTAATAAATAAATAAACATAAATAAAT
TGTTTGTTGAATTTATTATTAGTATGTAAGTGTAAATATAATAAAACTTAATATCTATTCAAATTAATAA
ATAAACCTCGATATACAGACCGATAAAACACATGCGTCAATTTTACGCATGATTATCTTTAACGTACGTC
ACAATATGATTATCTTTCTAGGGTTAATCTAGTATACGCGTTTAATTAATCCAGCTTTTGTTCCCTTTAG
TGAGGGTTAATTGCGCGCTTGGCGTAATCATGGTCATAGCTGTTTCCTGTGTGAAATTGTTATCCGCTCA
CAATTCCACACAACATACGAGCCGGAAGCATAAAGTGTAAAGCCTGGGGTGCCTAATGAGTGAGCTAACT
CACATTAATTGCGTTGCGCTCACTGCCCGCTTTCCAGTCGGGAAACCTGTCGTGCCAGCTGCATTAATGA
ATCGGCCAACGCGCGGGGAGAGGCGGTTTGCGTATTGGGCGCTCTTCCGCTTCCTCGCTCACTGACTCGC
TGCGCTCGGTCGTTCGGCTGCGGCGAGCGGTATCAGCTCACTCAAAGGCGGTAATACGGTTATCCACAGA
ATCAGGGGATAACGCAGGAAAGAACATGTGAGCAAAAGGCCAGCAAAAGGCCAGGAACCGTAAAAAGGCC
GCGTTGCTGGCGTTTTTCCATAGGCTCCGCCCCCCTGACGAGCATCACAAAAATCGACGCTCAAGTCAGA
GGTGGCGAAACCCGACAGGACTATAAAGATACCAGGCGTTTCCCCCTGGAAGCTCCCTCGTGCGCTCTCC
TGTTCCGACCCTGCCGCTTACCGGATACCTGTCCGCCTTTCTCCCTTCGGGAAGCGTGGCGCTTTCTCAT
AGCTCACGCTGTAGGTATCTCAGTTCGGTGTAGGTCGTTCGCTCCAAGCTGGGCTGTGTGCACGAACCCC
CCGTTCAGCCCGACCGCTGCGCCTTATCCGGTAACTATCGTCTTGAGTCCAACCCGGTAAGACACGACTT
ATCGCCACTGGCAGCAGCCACTGGTAACAGGATTAGCAGAGCGAGGTATGTAGGCGGTGCTACAGAGTTC
TTGAAGTGGTGGCCTAACTACGGCTACACTAGAAGAACAGTATTTGGTATCTGCGCTCTGCTGAAGCCAG
TTACCTTCGGAAAAAGAGTTGGTAGCTCTTGATCCGGCAAACAAACCACCGCTGGTAGCGGTGGTTTTTT
TGTTTGCAAGCAGCAGATTACGCGCAGAAAAAAAGGATCTCAAGAAGATCCTTTGATCTTTTCTACGGGG
TCTGACGCTCAGTGGAACGAAAACTCACGTTAAGGGATTTTGGTCATGAGATTATCAAAAAGGATCTTCA
CCTAGATCCTTTTAAATTAAAAATGAAGTTTTAAATCAATCTAAAGTATATATGAGTAAACTTGGTCTGA
CAGTTACCAATGCTTAATCAGTGAGGCACCTATCTCAGCGATCTGTCTATTTCGTTCATCCATAGTTGCC
TGACTCCCCGTCGTGTAGATAACTACGATACGGGAGGGCTTACCATCTGGCCCCAGTGCTGCAATGATAC
CGCGAGACCCACGCTCACCGGCTCCAGATTTATCAGCAATAAACCAGCCAGCCGGAAGGGCCGAGCGCAG
AAGTGGTCCTGCAACTTTATCCGCCTCCATCCAGTCTATTAATTGTTGCCGGGAAGCTAGAGTAAGTAGT
TCGCCAGTTAATAGTTTGCGCAACGTTGTTGCCATTGCTACAGGCATCGTGGTGTCACGCTCGTCGTTTG
GTATGGCTTCATTCAGCTCCGGTTCCCAACGATCAAGGCGAGTTACATGATCCCCCATGTTGTGCAAAAA
AGCGGTTAGCTCCTTCGGTCCTCCGATCGTTGTCAGAAGTAAGTTGGCCGCAGTGTTATCACTCATGGTT
ATGGCAGCACTGCATAATTCTCTTACTGTCATGCCATCCGTAAGATGCTTTTCTGTGACTGGTGAGTACT
CAACCAAGTCATTCTGAGAATAGTGTATGCGGCGACCGAGTTGCTCTTGCCCGGCGTCAATACGGGATAA
TACCGCGCCACATAGCAGAACTTTAAAAGTGCTCATCATTGGAAAACGTTCTTCGGGGCGAAAACTCTCA
AGGATCTTACCGCTGTTGAGATCCAGTTCGATGTAACCCACTCGTGCACCCAACTGATCTTCAGCATCTT
TTACTTTCACCAGCGTTTCTGGGTGAGCAAAAACAGGAAGGCAAAATGCCGCAAAAAAGGGAATAAGGGC
GACACGGAAATGTTGAATACTCATACTCTTCCTTTTTCAATATTATTGAAGCATTTATCAGGGTTATTGT
CTCATGAGCGGATACATATTTGAATGTATTTAGAAAAATAAACAAATAGGGGTTCCGCGCACATTTCCCC
GAAAAGTGCCAC
Features (pLannotate 1.2.2; 27 found; start..end, strand, type, name):
     30..458     -  rep_origin     f1 ori (sequence partly withheld): f1 bacteriophage origin of replication; arrow indicates direction of (+) strand synthesis
    463..618     -  CDS            lacZα (fragment): LacZα fragment of β-galactosidase; lacZ fragment
    626..644     +  promoter       T7 promoter: promoter for bacteriophage T7 RNA polymerase
   1011..1390    +  enhancer       CMV enhancer: human cytomegalovirus immediate early enhancer
   1392..1556    +  promoter       chicken β-actin promoter (fragment): No description available
   1564..1712    +  promoter       chicken β-actin promoter (fragment): contains a 21-bp deletion relative to the standard chicken β-actin promoter
   1713..2729    +  intron         chimeric intron: chimera between introns from chicken β-actin and rabbit β-globin
   2859..3803    +  CDS            miRFP703: miRFP703 is a basic (constitutively fluorescent) near ir fluorescent protein published in 2016, derived from Rhodopseudomonas palustris. It has low acid sensitivity. It requires the cofactor biliverdin for fluorescence.
   3843..4337    +  CDS            ecDHFR: E. coli dihydrofolate reductase; folA
   4413..6356    +  CDS            RAF1: RAF1_HUMAN - Also known as RAF. Experimental evidence at protein level: Swiss-Prot protein existence level 1. Serine/threonine-protein kinase that acts as a regulatory link between the membrane-associated Ras GTPases and the MAPK/ERK cascade, and this critical regulatory link functions as a switch determining cell fate decisions including proliferation, differentiation, apoptosis, survival and oncogenic transformation. RAF1 activation initiates a mitogen-activated protein kinase (MAPK) cascade that comprises a sequential phosphorylation of the dual-specific MAPK kinases (MAP2K1/MEK1 and MAP2K2
   6367..6392    +  misc_feature   MCS (fragment): multiple cloning site
   6446..7016    +  misc_feature   IRES2: internal ribosome entry site (IRES) of the encephalomyocarditis virus (EMCV)
   7010..7384    +  CDS            BleoR: antibiotic-binding protein; Sh ble from Streptoalloteichus hindustanus; confers resistance to bleomycin, phleomycin, and Zeocin™
   7430..7654    +  polyA_signal   bGH poly(A) signal: bovine growth hormone polyadenylation signal
   7658..7674    +  promoter       SV40 promoter (fragment): SV40 enhancer and early promoter
   7725..7741    -  protein_bind   lac operator: The lac repressor binds to the lac operator to inhibit transcription in E. coli. This inhibition can be relieved by adding lactose or isopropyl-β-D-thiogalactopyranoside (IPTG). lac repressor encoded by lacI
   7749..7779    -  promoter       lac promoter: promoter for the E. coli lac operon
   7794..7815    -  protein_bind   CAP binding site: CAP binding activates transcription in the presence of cAMP. E. coli catabolite activator protein
   7828..7867    -  CDS            lacI (fragment): lac repressor; lacI; The lac repressor binds to the lac operator to inhibit transcription in E. coli. This inhibition can be relieved by adding lactose or isopropyl-β-D-thiogalactopyranoside (IPTG).
   8152..8170    -  promoter       T3 promoter: promoter for bacteriophage T3 RNA polymerase
   8215..8231    -  protein_bind   lac operator: The lac repressor binds to the lac operator to inhibit transcription in E. coli. This inhibition can be relieved by adding lactose or isopropyl-β-D-thiogalactopyranoside (IPTG). lac repressor encoded by lacI
   8239..8269    -  promoter       lac promoter: promoter for the E. coli lac operon
   8284..8305    -  protein_bind   CAP binding site: CAP binding activates transcription in the presence of cAMP. E. coli catabolite activator protein
   8318..8410    -  CDS            lacI (fragment): lac repressor; lacI; The lac repressor binds to the lac operator to inhibit transcription in E. coli. This inhibition can be relieved by adding lactose or isopropyl-β-D-thiogalactopyranoside (IPTG).
   8593..9181    -  rep_origin     ori: high-copy-number ColE1/pMB1/pBR322/pUC origin of replication
   9352..10212   -  CDS            AmpR: β-lactamase; bla; confers resistance to ampicillin, carbenicillin, and related antibiotics
  10213..10317   -  promoter       AmpR promoter: bla
