[The description below was written by a language model from this plasmid's Addgene catalogue record and pLannotate feature annotations shown in this document.]
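Description:
pPBbleo-miRFP703-eDHFR(69K6)-cRaf is a mammalian expression plasmid of roughly 10.3 kb built on the pPBbleo backbone. It is propagated in E. coli through a high-copy ColE1/pUC-type origin with ampicillin selection (AmpR under its own bla promoter). It also carries an f1 phage origin and remnants of a pBluescript-style cloning vector: lacZα and lacI fragments, lac promoter/operator elements, and T7 and T3 promoters. The "PB" in the backbone name suggests a piggyBac transposon design for genomic integration, but the feature table annotates no transposon terminal repeats, so the record does not confirm this.

The payload is a single bicistronic transcription unit. A CAG-type promoter (CMV enhancer, chicken β-actin promoter and a chimeric β-actin/β-globin intron) drives a tripartite fusion. Its parts are the near-infrared, biliverdin-dependent fluorescent protein miRFP703, an E. coli dihydrofolate reductase variant designated eDHFR(69K6), and full-length human RAF1 (c-Raf), the serine/threonine kinase linking Ras to the MEK/ERK cascade. Downstream, an EMCV IRES allows translation of the Sh ble gene from the same mRNA, so Zeocin resistance is coupled to expression of the fusion. A bovine growth hormone polyadenylation signal terminates the transcript.

The stated purpose is simply mammalian expression of c-Raf fused to miRFP703-eDHFR(69K6). eDHFR is commonly used as a binding tag for trimethoprim-based ligands, which suggests chemically inducible relocalisation and activation of c-Raf with near-infrared tracking, though the record does not spell this out. The associated work concerns EGFR ligand signalling during collective migration of epithelial cells. Part of the plasmid derives from an earlier deposited construct.
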