Addgene plasmid #209920: pPBbleo-miRFP703-eDHFR(69K6)-cRaf
Purpose: Mammalian expression of cRaf fused to miRFP703-eDHFR(69K6)
Depositing lab: Michiyuki Matsuda. Depositing organization: Kyoto University, Graduate School of Biostudies. Publication: Low-affinity ligands of the epidermal growth factor receptor are long-range signal transmitters in collective cell migration of epithelial cells. Deguchi E, Lin S, Hirayama D, Matsuda K, Tanave A, Sumiyama K, Tsukiji S, Otani T, Furuse M, Sorkin A, Matsuda M, Terai K. Cell Rep. 2024 Nov 14;43(11):114986. doi: 10.1016/j.celrep.2024.114986. PubMed 39546398.
Backbone
  Vector backbone: pPBbleo
  Backbone size w/o insert (bp): 6700
  Total vector size (bp): 10287
  Vector type: Mammalian Expression
  Selectable markers: Zeocin
Growth in bacteria
  Bacterial resistance: Ampicillin, 100 μg/mL
  Growth temperature: 37°C
  Growth strain: DH5alpha
  Copy number: Unknown
Gene/Insert
  Gene/Insert name: miRFP703-eDHFR(69K6)-cRaf
  Species: H. sapiens (human)
  Insert size (bp): 3510
  Entrez Gene: RAF1 (a.k.a. CMD1NN, CRAF, NS5, Raf-1, c-Raf)
Resource information
  A portion of this plasmid was derived from a plasmid made by: Dr. Shinya Tsukiji (Addgene plasmid # 172102)
Terms and licenses: Academic/Nonprofit Terms; Industry Terms: Not Available to Industry
How to cite: pPBbleo-miRFP703-eDHFR(69K6)-cRaf was a gift from Michiyuki Matsuda (Addgene plasmid # 209920 ; http://n2t.net/addgene:209920 ; RRID:Addgene_209920)
